>Addgene plasmid #14385 | pAG415GAL-ccdB-Cerulean | depositor full sequence | sequence record 8048 | Author sequence
GACGAAAGGGCCTCGTGATACGCCTATTTTTATAGGTTAATGTCATGATAATAATGGTTTCTTAGGACGG
ATCGCTTGCCTGTAACTTACACGCGCCTCGTATCTTTTAATGATGGAATAATTTGGGAATTTACTCTGTG
TTTATTTATTTTTATGTTTTGTATTTGGATTTTAGAAAGTAAATAAAGAAGGTAGAAGAGTTACGGAATG
AAGAAAAAAAAATAAACAAAGGTTTAAAAAATTTCAACAAAAAGCGTACTTTACATATATATTTATTAGA
CAAGAAAAGCAGATTAAATAGATATACATTCGATTAACGATAAGTAAAATGTAAAATCACAGGATTTTCG
TGTGTGGTCTTCTACACAGACAAGATGAAACAATTCGGCATTAATACCTGAGAGCAGGAAGAGCAAGATA
AAAGGTAGTATTTGTTGGCGATCCCCCTAGAGTCTTTTACATCTTCGGAAAACAAAAACTATTTTTTCTT
TAATTTCTTTTTTTACTTTCTATTTTTAATTTATATATTTATATTAAAAAATTTAAATTATAATTATTTT
TATAGCACGTGATGAAAAGGACCCAGGTGGCACTTTTCGGGGAAATGTGCGCGGAACCCCTATTTGTTTA
TTTTTCTAAATACATTCAAATATGTATCCGCTCATGAGACAATAACCCTGATAAATGCTTCAATAATATT
GAAAAAGGAAGAGTATGAGTATTCAACATTTCCGTGTCGCCCTTATTCCCTTTTTTGCGGCATTTTGCCT
TCCTGTTTTTGCTCACCCAGAAACGCTGGTGAAAGTAAAAGATGCTGAAGATCAGTTGGGTGCACGAGTG
GGTTACATCGAACTGGATCTCAACAGCGGTAAGATCCTTGAGAGTTTTCGCCCCGAAGAACGTTTTCCAA
TGATGAGCACTTTTAAAGTTCTGCTATGTGGCGCGGTATTATCCCGTATTGACGCCGGGCAAGAGCAACT
CGGTCGCCGCATACACTATTCTCAGAATGACTTGGTTGAGTACTCACCAGTCACAGAAAAGCATCTTACG
GATGGCATGACAGTAAGAGAATTATGCAGTGCTGCCATAACCATGAGTGATAACACTGCGGCCAACTTAC
TTCTGACAACGATCGGAGGACCGAAGGAGCTAACCGCTTTTTTGCACAACATGGGGGATCATGTAACTCG
CCTTGATCGTTGGGAACCGGAGCTGAATGAAGCCATACCAAACGACGAGCGTGACACCACGATGCCTGTA
GCAATGGCAACAACGTTGCGCAAACTATTAACTGGCGAACTACTTACTCTAGCTTCCCGGCAACAATTAA
TAGACTGGATGGAGGCGGATAAAGTTGCAGGACCACTTCTGCGCTCGGCCCTTCCGGCTGGCTGGTTTAT
TGCTGATAAATCTGGAGCCGGTGAGCGTGGGTCTCGCGGTATCATTGCAGCACTGGGGCCAGATGGTAAG
CCCTCCCGTATCGTAGTTATCTACACGACGGGGAGTCAGGCAACTATGGATGAACGAAATAGACAGATCG
CTGAGATAGGTGCCTCACTGATTAAGCATTGGTAACTGTCAGACCAAGTTTACTCATATATACTTTAGAT
TGATTTAAAACTTCATTTTTAATTTAAAAGGATCTAGGTGAAGATCCTTTTTGATAATCTCATGACCAAA
ATCCCTTAACGTGAGTTTTCGTTCCACTGAGCGTCAGACCCCGTAGAAAAGATCAAAGGATCTTCTTGAG
ATCCTTTTTTTCTGCGCGTAATCTGCTGCTTGCAAACAAAAAAACCACCGCTACCAGCGGTGGTTTGTTT
GCCGGATCAAGAGCTACCAACTCTTTTTCCGAAGGTAACTGGCTTCAGCAGAGCGCAGATACCAAATACT
GTCCTTCTAGTGTAGCCGTAGTTAGGCCACCACTTCAAGAACTCTGTAGCACCGCCTACATACCTCGCTC
TGCTAATCCTGTTACCAGTGGCTGCTGCCAGTGGCGATAAGTCGTGTCTTACCGGGTTGGACTCAAGACG
ATAGTTACCGGATAAGGCGCAGCGGTCGGGCTGAACGGGGGGTTCGTGCACACAGCCCAGCTTGGAGCGA
ACGACCTACACCGAACTGAGATACCTACAGCGTGAGCTATGAGAAAGCGCCACGCTTCCCGAAGGGAGAA
AGGCGGACAGGTATCCGGTAAGCGGCAGGGTCGGAACAGGAGAGCGCACGAGGGAGCTTCCAGGGGGAAA
CGCCTGGTATCTTTATAGTCCTGTCGGGTTTCGCCACCTCTGACTTGAGCGTCGATTTTTGTGATGCTCG
TCAGGGGGGCGGAGCCTATGGAAAAACGCCAGCAACGCGGCCTTTTTACGGTTCCTGGCCTTTTGCTGGC
CTTTTGCTCACATGTTCTTTCCTGCGTTATCCCCTGATTCTGTGGATAACCGTATTACCGCCTTTGAGTG
AGCTGATACCGCTCGCCGCAGCCGAACGACCGAGCGCAGCGAGTCAGTGAGCGAGGAAGCGGAAGAGCGC
CCAATACGCAAACCGCCTCTCCCCGCGCGTTGGCCGATTCATTAATGCAGCTGGCACGACAGGTTTCCCG
ACTGGAAAGCGGGCAGTGAGCGCAACGCAATTAATGTGAGTTACCTCACTCATTAGGCACCCCAGGCTTT
ACACTTTATGCTTCCGGCTCCTATGTTGTGTGGAATTGTGAGCGGATAACAATTTCACACAGGAAACAGC
TATGACCATGATTACGCCAAGCGCGCAATTAACCCTCACTAAAGGGAACAAAAGCTGGAGCTCTAGTACG
GATTAGAAGCCGCCGAGCGGGCGACAGCCCTCCGACGGAAGACTCTCCTCCGTGCGTCCTCGTCTTCACC
GGTCGCGTTCCTGAAACGCAGATGTGCCTCGCGCCGCACTGCTCCGAACAATAAAGATTCTACAATACTA
GCTTTTATGGTTATGAAGAGGAAAAATTGGCAGTAACCTGGCCCCACAAACCTTCAAATTAACGAATCAA
ATTAACAACCATAGGATGATAATGCGATTAGTTTTTTAGCCTTATTTCTGGGGTAATTAATCAGCGAAGC
GATGATTTTTGATCTATTAACAGATATATAAATGGAAAAGCTGCATAACCACTTTAACTAATACTTTCAA
CATTTTCAGTTTGTATTACTTCTTATTCAAATGTCATAAAAGTATCAACAAAAAATTGTTAATATACCTC
TATACTTTAACGTCAAGGAGAAAAAACCCCGGATTCTAGAACTAGTGGATCCCCCATCACAAGTTTGTAC
AAAAAAGCTGAACGAGAAACGTAAAATGATATAAATATCAATATATTAAATTAGATTTTGCATAAAAAAC
AGACTACATAATACTGTAAAACACAACATATCCAGTCACTATGGCGGCCGCATTAGGCACCCCAGGCTTT
ACACTTTATGCTTCCGGCTCGTATAATGTGTGGATTTTGAGTTAGGATCCGTCGAGATTTTCAGGAGCTA
AGGAAGCTAAAATGGAGAAAAAAATCACTGGATATACCACCGTTGATATATCCCAATGGCATCGTAAAGA
ACATTTTGAGGCATTTCAGTCAGTTGCTCAATGTACCTATAACCAGACCGTTCAGCTGGATATTACGGCC
TTTTTAAAGACCGTAAAGAAAAATAAGCACAAGTTTTATCCGGCCTTTATTCACATTCTTGCCCGCCTGA
TGAATGCTCATCCGGAATTCCGTATGGCAATGAAAGACGGTGAGCTGGTGATATGGGATAGTGTTCACCC
TTGTTACACCGTTTTCCATGAGCAAACTGAAACGTTTTCATCGCTCTGGAGTGAATACCACGACGATTTC
CGGCAGTTTCTACACATATATTCGCAAGATGTGGCGTGTTACGGTGAAAACCTGGCCTATTTCCCTAAAG
GGTTTATTGAGAATATGTTTTTCGTCTCAGCCAATCCCTGGGTGAGTTTCACCAGTTTTGATTTAAACGT
GGCCAATATGGACAACTTCTTCGCCCCCGTTTTCACCATGGGCAAATATTATACGCAAGGCGACAAGGTG
CTGATGCCGCTGGCGATTCAGGTTCATCATGCCGTCTGTGATGGCTTCCATGTCGGCAGAATGCTTAATG
AATTACAACAGTACTGCGATGAGTGGCAGGGCGGGGCGTAAACGCCGCGTGGATCCGGCTTACTAAAAGC
CAGATAACAGTATGCGTATTTGCGCGCTGATTTTTGCGGTATAAGAATATATACTGATATGTATACCCGA
AGTATGTCAAAAAGAGGTATGCTATGAAGCAGCGTATTACAGTGACAGTTGACAGCGACAGCTATCAGTT
GCTCAAGGCATATATGATGTCAATATCTCCGGTCTGGTAAGCACAACCATGCAGAATGAAGCCCGTCGTC
TGCGTGCCGAACGCTGGAAAGCGGAAAATCAGGAAGGGATGGCTGAGGTCGCCCGGTTTATTGAAATGAA
CGGCTCTTTTGCTGACGAGAACAGGGGCTGGTGAAATGCAGTTTAAGGTTTACACCTATAAAAGAGAGAG
CCGTTATCGTCTGTTTGTGGATGTACAGAGTGATATTATTGACACGCCCGGGCGACGGATGGTGATCCCC
CTGGCCAGTGCACGTCTGCTGTCAGATAAAGTCTCCCGTGAACTTTACCCGGTGGTGCATATCGGGGATG
AAAGCTGGCGCATGATGACCACCGATATGGCCAGTGTGCCGGTCTCCGTTATCGGGGAAGAAGTGGCTGA
TCTCAGCCACCGCGAAAATGACATCAAAAACGCCATTAACCTGATGTTCTGGGGAATATAAATGTCAGGC
TCCCTTATACACAGCCAGTCTGCAGGTCGACCATAGTGACTGGATATGTTGTGTTTTACAGTATTATGTA
GTCTGTTTTTTATGCAAAATCTAATTTAATATATTGATATTTATATCATTTTACGTTTCTCGTTCAGCTT
TCTTGTACAAAGTGGTGATGGGCTGCAGGAATTCGATATCAAGCTTAATGGTGAGCAAGGGCGAGGAGCT
GTTCACCGGGGTGGTGCCCATCCTGGTCGAGCTGGACGGCGACGTAAACGGCCACAAGTTCAGCGTGTCC
GGCGAGGGCGAGGGCGATGCCACCTACGGCAAGCTGACCCTGAAGTTCATCTGCACCACCGGCAAGCTGC
CCGTGCCCTGGCCCACCCTCGTGACCACCCTGACCTGGGGCGTGCAGTGCTTCGCCCGCTACCCCGACCA
CATGAAGCAGCACGACTTCTTCAAGTCCGCCATGCCCGAAGGCTACGTCCAGGAGCGCACCATCTTCTTC
AAGGACGACGGCAACTACAAGACCCGCGCCGAGGTGAAGTTCGAGGGCGACACCCTGGTGAACCGCATCG
AGCTGAAGGGCATCGACTTCAAGGAGGACGGCAACATCCTGGGGCACAAGCTGGAGTACAACTACATCAG
CGACAACGTCTATATCACCGCCGACAAGCAGAAGAACGGCATCAAGGCCAACTTCAAGATCCGCCACAAC
ATCGAGGACGGCAGCGTGCAGCTCGCCGACCACTACCAGCAGAACACCCCCATCGGCGACGGCCCCGTGC
TGCTGCCCGACAACCACTACCTGAGCACCCAGTCCAAGCTGAGCAAAGACCCCAACGAGAAGCGCGATCA
CATGGTCCTGCTGGAGTTCGTGACCGCCGCCGGGATCACTCTCGGCATGGACGAGCTGTACAAGTAACTC
GAGTCATGTAATTAGTTATGTCACGCTTACATTCACGCCCTCCCCCCACATCCGCTCTAACCGAAAAGGA
AGGAGTTAGACAACCTGAAGTCTAGGTCCCTATTTATTTTTTTATAGTTATGTTAGTATTAAGAACGTTA
TTTATATTTCAAATTTTTCTTTTTTTTCTGTACAGACGCGTGTACGCATGTAACATTATACTGAAAACCT
TGCTTGAGAAGGTTTTGGGACGCTCGAAGGCTTTAATTTGCGGCCGGTACCCAATTCGCCCTATAGTGAG
TCGTATTACGCGCGCTCACTGGCCGTCGTTTTACAACGTCGTGACTGGGAAAACCCTGGCGTTACCCAAC
TTAATCGCCTTGCAGCACATCCCCCTTTCGCCAGCTGGCGTAATAGCGAAGAGGCCCGCACCGATCGCCC
TTCCCAACAGTTGCGCAGCCTGAATGGCGAATGGCGCG
[124 nt withheld, positions 6199-6322]
C
[91 nt withheld, positions 6324-6414]
A
[49 nt withheld, positions 6416-6464]
CCTTTGACGTTGGAGTCCACGTTCTTT
[37 nt withheld, positions 6492-6528]
ACCCTATCTCGGTCTATTCTTTTGATTTATAAGGGATTTTGCCGATTTCGGCCTATTGGTTAAAAAATGA
GCTGATTTAACAAAAATTTAACGCGAATTTTAACAAAATATTAACGTTTACAATTTCCTGATGCGGTATT
TTCTCCTTACGCATCTGTGCGGTATTTCACACCGCATATCGACGGTCGAGGAGAACTTCTAGTATATCCA
CATACCTAATATTATTGCCTTATTAAAAATGGAATCCCAACAATTACATCAAAATCCACATTCTCTTCAA
AATCAATTGTCCTGTACTTCCTTGTTCATGTGTGTTCAAAAACGTTATATTTATAGGATAATTATACTCT
ATTTCTCAACAAGTAATTGGTTGTTTGGCCGAGCGGTCTAAGGCGCCTGATTCAAGAAATATCTTGACCG
CAGTTAACTGTGGGAATACTCAGGTATCGTAAGATGCAAGAGTTCGAATCTCTTAGCAACCATTATTTTT
TTCCTCAACATAACGAGAACACACAGGGGCGCTATCGCACAGAATCAAATTCGATGACTGGAAATTTTTT
GTTAATTTCAGAGGTCGCCTGACGCATATACCTTTTTCAACTGAAAAATTGGGAGAAAAAGGAAAGGTGA
GAGGCCGGAACCGGCTTTTCATATAGAATAGAGAAGCGTTCATGACTAAATGCTTGCATCACAATACTTG
AAGTTGACAATATTATTTAAGGACCTATTGTTTTTTCCAATAGGTGGTTAGCAATCGTCTTACTTTCTAA
CTTTTCTTACCTTTTACATTTCAGCAATATATATATATATTTCAAGGATATACCATTCTAATGTCTGCCC
CTATGTCTGCCCCTAAGAAGATCGTCGTTTTGCCAGGTGACCACGTTGGTCAAGAAATCACAGCCGAAGC
CATTAAGGTTCTTAAAGCTATTTCTGATGTTCGTTCCAATGTCAAGTTCGATTTCGAAAATCATTTAATT
GGTGGTGCTGCTATCGATGCTACAGGTGTCCCACTTCCAGATGAGGCGCTGGAAGCCTCCAAGAAGGTTG
ATGCCGTTTTGTTAGGTGCTGTGGGTGGTCCTAAATGGGGTACCGGTAGTGTTAGACCTGAACAAGGTTT
ACTAAAAATCCGTAAAGAACTTCAATTGTACGCCAACTTAAGACCATGTAACTTTGCATCCGACTCTCTT
TTAGACTTATCTCCAATCAAGCCACAATTTGCTAAAGGTACTGACTTCGTTGTTGTCAGAGAATTAGTGG
GAGGTATTTACTTTGGTAAGAGAAAGGAAGACGATGGTGATGGTGTCGCTTGGGATAGTGAACAATACAC
CGTTCCAGAAGTGCAAAGAATCACAAGAATGGCCGCTTTCATGGCCCTACAACATGAGCCACCATTGCCT
ATTTGGTCCTTGGATAAAGCTAATGTTTTGGCCTCTTCAAGATTATGGAGAAAAACTGTGGAGGAAACCA
TCAAGAACGAATTCCCTACATTGAAGGTTCAACATCAATTGATTGATTCTGCCGCCATGATCCTAGTTAA
GAACCCAACCCACCTAAATGGTATTATAATCACCAGCAACATGTTTGGTGATATCATCTCCGATGAAGCC
TCCGTTATCCCAGGTTCCTTGGGTTTGTTGCCATCTGCGTCCTTGGCCTCTTTGCCAGACAAGAACACCG
CATTTGGTTTGTACGAACCATGCCACGGTTCTGCTCCAGATTTGCCAAAGAATAAGGTTGACCCTATCGC
CACTATCTTGTCTGCTGCAATGATGTTGAAATTGTCATTGAACTTGCCTGAAGAAGGTAAGGCCATTGAA
GATGCAGTTAAAAAGGTTTTGGATGCAGGTATCAGAACTGGTGATTTAGGTGGTTCCAACAGTACCACCG
AAGTCGGTGATGCTGTCGCCGAAGAAGTTAAGAAAATCCTTGCTTAAAAAGATTCTCTTTTTTTATGATA
TTTGTACATAAACTTTATAAATGAAATTCATAATAGAAACGACACGAAATTACAAAATGGAATATGTTCA
TAGGGTAGACGAAACTATATACGCAATCTACATACATTTATCAAGAAGGAGAAAAAGGAGGATAGTAAAG
GAATACAGGTAAGCAAATTGATACTAATGGCTCAACGTGATAAGGAAAAAGAATTGCACTTTAACATTAA
TATTGACAAGGAGGAGGGCACCACACAAAAAGTTAGGTGTAACAGAAAATCATGAAACTACGATTCCTAA
TTTGATATTGGAGGATTTTCTCTAAAAAAAAAAAAATACAACAAATAAAAAACACTCAATGACCTGACCA
TTTGATGGAGTTTAAGTCAATACCTTCTTGAACCATTTCCCATAATGGTGAAAGTTCCCTCAAGAATTTT
ACTCTGTCAGAAACGGCCTTACGACGTAGTCGATATGGTGCACTCTCAGTACAATCTGCTCTGATGCCGC
ATAGTTAAGCCAGCCCCGACACCCGCCAACACCCGCTGACGCGCCCTGACGGGCTTGTCTGCTCCCGGCA
TCCGCTTACAGACAAGCTGTGACCGTCTCCGGGAGCTGCATGTGTCAGAGGTTTTCACCGTCATCACCGA
AACGCGCGA
Features (pLannotate 1.2.2; 31 found; start..end, strand, type, name):
     70..573     -  misc_feature   CEN/ARS: S. cerevisiae CEN6 centromere fused to an autonomously replicating sequence
    610..714     +  promoter       AmpR promoter: bla
    715..1575    +  CDS            AmpR: β-lactamase; bla; confers resistance to ampicillin, carbenicillin, and related antibiotics
   1746..2334    +  rep_origin     ori: high-copy-number ColE1/pMB1/pBR322/pUC origin of replication
   2517..2609    +  CDS            lacI (fragment): lac repressor; lacI; The lac repressor binds to the lac operator to inhibit transcription in E. coli. This inhibition can be relieved by adding lactose or isopropyl-β-D-thiogalactopyranoside (IPTG).
   2622..2643    +  protein_bind   CAP binding site: CAP binding activates transcription in the presence of cAMP. E. coli catabolite activator protein
   2658..2688    +  promoter       lac promoter: promoter for the E. coli lac operon
   2696..2712    +  protein_bind   lac operator: The lac repressor binds to the lac operator to inhibit transcription in E. coli. This inhibition can be relieved by adding lactose or isopropyl-β-D-thiogalactopyranoside (IPTG). lac repressor encoded by lacI
   2757..2775    +  promoter       T3 promoter: promoter for bacteriophage T3 RNA polymerase
   2799..3240    +  promoter       GAL1 promoter: S. cerevisiae GAL1; inducible promoter, regulated by Gal4
   3255..3275    +  misc_feature   MCS (fragment): pBluescript multiple cloning site
   3279..3403    +  protein_bind   attR1: mutant version of attR; recombination site for the Gateway® LR reaction LR Clonase™
   3428..3458    +  promoter       lac UV5 promoter: E. coli lac promoter with an "up" mutation
   3482..3511    +  promoter       cat promoter (fragment): promoter of the E. coli cat gene encoding chloramphenicol acetyltransferase
   3512..4171    +  CDS            CmR: chloramphenicol acetyltransferase; cat; confers resistance to chloramphenicol
   4353..4511    +  CDS            ccdA (fragment): CCDA_ECO57 - Also known as H, letA. Experimental evidence at protein level: Swiss-Prot protein existence level 1. Antitoxin component of a type II toxin-antitoxin (TA) system which inhibits the post-segregational killing (PSK) of plasmid-free cells, also referred to as a plasmid addiction system. Binds to and blocks the activity of CcdB; will also remove bound CcdB protein from the CcdB-GyrA complex by forming a CcdA-CcdB complex, a process termed rejuvenation. Functions as a transcriptional corepressor for the ccdAB operon, repression also requires CcdB (By similarity). From Escherichia coli
   4516..4818    +  CDS            ccdB: CCDB_ECOLI - Also known as G, letB, letD. Experimental evidence at protein level: Swiss-Prot protein existence level 1. Toxic component of a type II toxin-antitoxin (TA) system, functioning in plasmid maintainence. Responsible for the post- segregational killing (PSK) of plasmid-free cells, also referred to as a plasmid addiction system. Half-life of over 2 hours. Cell killing by CcdB is accompanied by filamentation, defects in chromosome and plasmid segregation, defects in cell division, formation of anucleate cells, decreased DNA synthesis and plasmid loss. Interferes with the activity of DN
   4862..4986    -  protein_bind   attR2: mutant version of attR; recombination site for the Gateway® LR reaction LR Clonase™
   4990..5017    +  misc_feature   MCS (fragment): pBluescript multiple cloning site
   5018..5737    +  CDS            mCerulean: enhanced monomeric variant of CFP (Rizzo et al., 2004) mammalian codon-optimized
   5744..5991    +  terminator     CYC1 terminator: S. cerevisiae CYC1; transcription terminator for CYC1
   6010..6028    -  promoter       T7 promoter: promoter for bacteriophage T7 RNA polymerase
   6036..6191    +  CDS            lacZα (fragment): LacZα fragment of β-galactosidase; lacZ fragment
   6199..6654    +  rep_origin     f1 ori (sequence partly withheld): f1 bacteriophage origin of replication; arrow indicates direction of (+) strand synthesis
   6655..6707    -  misc_feature   bom (fragment): basis of mobility region from pBR322
   6737..6814    +  CDS            YO192_YEAST (fragment): Experimental evidence at protein level: Swiss-Prot protein existence level 1. From Saccharomyces cerevisiae (strain ATCC 204508 / S288c) (Baker's yeast).
   6954..7358    +  promoter       LEU2 promoter: S. cerevisiae LEU2
   7371..8465    +  CDS            LEU2: 3-isopropylmalate dehydrogenase, required for leucine biosynthesis; S. cerevisiae LEU2; yeast auxotrophic marker
   8827..8928    -  CDS            NFS1 (fragment): NFS1_YEAST - Also known as SPL1 From Saccharomyces cerevisiae (strain ATCC 204508 / S288c) (Baker's yeast).
   8941..8991    -  misc_feature   bom (fragment): basis of mobility region from pBR322
   9093..1       -  CDS            rop (fragment) (across the origin): Rop protein, which maintains plasmids at low copy number; rop
