[The description below was written by a language model from this plasmid's Addgene catalogue record and pLannotate feature annotations shown in this document.]
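Description:
pAG415GAL-ccdB-Cerulean is an empty Gateway destination vector for galactose-inducible expression of C-terminally Cerulean-tagged proteins in Saccharomyces cerevisiae. It is built on the pRS415 shuttle backbone and is a centromeric plasmid: a CEN6/ARS element provides replication and stable segregation at low copy in yeast, and the LEU2 gene under its own promoter allows selection by leucine prototrophy in leu2 strains. For propagation in E. coli it carries a ColE1/pUC-type origin and an ampicillin resistance gene, together with an f1 origin and remnants of the pBluescript-derived lacZα/MCS region flanked by T3 and T7 promoters.

The expression unit consists of the Gal4-regulated GAL1 promoter, a Gateway cassette, an mCerulean coding sequence (a monomeric cyan fluorescent protein variant) and the CYC1 terminator. The cassette is bounded by attR1 and attR2 and contains a chloramphenicol resistance gene and the ccdB gyrase toxin, which explains the dual chloramphenicol/ampicillin selection and the need for a ccdB-tolerant bacterial host for the unrecombined vector. In an LR reaction, an open reading frame from an attL entry clone replaces the CmR–ccdB segment. ccdB then counter-selects non-recombined plasmids in standard E. coli strains. An insert lacking a stop codon and kept in frame is read through the resulting att site into Cerulean, giving a C-terminal fusion.

The plasmid belongs to a suite of yeast Gateway vectors designed for high-throughput genetic analysis. It suits inducible expression and live-cell localisation or multicolour imaging of proteins of interest. The depositor notes that the full sequence is supplied for reference only and may not match the plasmid exactly.
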