Addgene plasmid #14385: pAG415GAL-ccdB-Cerulean
Purpose: (Empty Backbone)
Depositing lab: Susan Lindquist. Depositing organization: Whitehead Institute for Biomedical Research. Publication: A suite of Gateway cloning vectors for high-throughput genetic analysis in Saccharomyces cerevisiae. Alberti S, Gitler AD, Lindquist S. Yeast. 2007 Oct . 24(10):913-9. 10.1002/yea.1502 PubMed 17583893.
Backbone
  Vector backbone: pRS415
  Vector type: Yeast Expression ; Gateway Destination
  Selectable markers: LEU2
Growth in bacteria
  Bacterial resistance: Chloramphenicol and Ampicillin, 25 & 100 μg/mL
  Growth temperature: 37°C
  Growth strain: ccdB Survival
  Growth instructions: DB3.1, ccdB Survival
  Copy number: Unknown
Gene/Insert
  Gene/Insert name: None
  Tag / fusion protein: Cerulean (C terminal on backbone)
  Cloning method: Gateway Cloning
  Sequencing primers: 5′ GAL1
Terms and licenses: Academic/Nonprofit Terms; Industry Terms: Not Available to Industry
Depositor comments: Type of plasmid: CEN. This plasmid contains the Gateway technology from Invitrogen; Invitrogen requires purchasing of Gateway Clonase for carrying out the Gateway recombinational cloning reaction http://www.invitrogen.com Please note that the full plasmid sequence is provided as a reference only, and may not match the exact sequence of the plasmid.
How to cite: pAG415GAL-ccdB-Cerulean was a gift from Susan Lindquist (Addgene plasmid # 14385 ; http://n2t.net/addgene:14385 ; RRID:Addgene_14385)
