>Addgene plasmid #14385 | pAG415GAL-ccdB-Cerulean | addgene partial sequence | sequence record 21037 | 14385 with pRS_marker
TCTTGAGGGAACTTTCACCATTATGGGAAATGGTTCAAGAAGGTATTGACTTAAACTCCATCAAATGGTC
AGGTCATTGAGTGTTTTTTATTTGTTGTATTTTTTTTTTTTTAGAGAAAATCCTCCAATATATAAATTAG
GAATCATAGTTTCATGATTTTCTGTTACACCTAACTTTTTGTGTGGTGCCCTCCTCCTTGTCAATATTAA
TGTTAAAGTGCAATTCTTTTTCCTTATCACGTTGAGCCATTAGTATCAATTTGCTTACCTGTATTCCTTT
ACATCCTCCTTTTTCTCCTTCTTGATAAATGTATGTAGATTGCGTATATAGTTTCGTCTACCCTATGAAC
ATATTCCATTTTGTAATTTCGTGTCGTTTCTATTATGAATTTCATTTATAAAGTTTATGTACAAAT
