>Addgene plasmid #14385 | pAG415GAL-ccdB-Cerulean | addgene partial sequence | sequence record 21038 | 14385 with GW5
AAAGTGTAAAGCCTGGGGGTGCCTAATGCGGCCGCCATAGTGACTGGATATGTTGTGTTTTACAGTATTA
TGTAGTCTGTTTTTTATGCAAAATCTAATTTAATATATTGATATTTATATCATTTTACGTTTCTCGTTCA
GCTTTTTTGTACAAACTTGTGATGGGGGATCCACTAGTTCTAGAATCCGGGGTTTTTTCTCCTTGACGTT
AAAGTATAGAGGTATATTAACAATTTTTTGTTGATACTTTTATTACATTTGAATAAGAAGTAATACAAAC
CGAAAATGTTGAAAGTATTAGTTAAAGTGGTTATGCAGTTTTTGCATTTATATATCTGTTAATAGATCAA
AAATCATCGCTTCGCTGATTAATTACCCCAGAAATAAGGCTAAAAAACTAATCGCATTATCATCCTATGG
TTGTTAATTTGATTCGTTCATTTGAAGGTTTGTGGGGCCAGGTTACTGCCAATTTTTCCTCTTCATAACC
ATAAAAGCTAGTATTGTAGAATCTTTATTGTTCGGAGCAGTGCGGCGCGAGGCACATCTGCGTTTCAGGA
ACGCGACCGGTGAAGACGAGGACGCACGGA
