>Addgene plasmid #14385 | pAG415GAL-ccdB-Cerulean | addgene partial sequence | sequence record 21039 | 14385 with GW3
TGGCTGAATCTCAGCCACCGCGAAAATGACATCAAAAACGCCATTAACCTGATGTTCTGGGGAATATAAA
TGTCAGGCTCCCTTATACACAGCCAGTCTGCAGGTCGACCATAGTGACTGGATATGTTGTGTTTTACAGT
ATTATGTAGTCTGTTTTTTATGCAAAATCTAATTTAATATATTGATATTTATATCATTTTACGTTTCTCG
TTCAGCTTTCTTGTACAAAGTGGTGATGGGCTGCAGGAATTCGATATCAAGCTTAATGGTGAGCAAGGGC
GAGGAGCTGTTCACCGGGGTGGTGCCCATCCTGGTCGAGCTGGACGGCGACGTAAACGGCCACAAGTTCA
GCGTGTCCGGCGAGGGCGAGGGCGATGCCACCTACGGCAAGCTGACCCTGAAGTTCATCTGCACCACCGG
CAAGCTGCCCGTGCCCTGGCCCACCCTCGTGACCACCCTGACCTGGGGCGTGCAGTGCTTCGCCCGCTAC
CCCGACCACATGAAGCAGCACGACTTCTTCAAGTCCGCCATGCCCGAAGGCTACGTCCAGGAGCGCACCA
TCTTCTTCAAGGACGACGGCAACTACAAGACCCGCGCCGAGGTGAAATTCAAGGGCGACATCCTGGTGAA
CCGCATCGAGCTG
