>Addgene plasmid #14385 | pAG415GAL-ccdB-Cerulean | addgene partial sequence | sequence record 127604 | pRS-marker 5'-cggcatcagagcagattgta-3'
TACCCTATGAACATATTCCATTTTGTAATTTCGTGTCGTTTCTATTATGAATTTCATTTATAAAGTTTAT
GTACAAATATCATAAAAAAAGAGAATCTTTTTAAGCAAGGATTTTCTTAACTTCTTCGGCGACAGCATCA
CCGACTTCGGTGGTACTGTTGGAACCACCTAAATCACCAGTTCTGATACCTGCATCCAAAACCTTTTTAA
CTGCATCTTCAATGGCCTTACCTTCTTCAGGCAAGTTCAATGACAATTTCAACATCATTGCAGCAGACAA
GATAGTGGCGATAGGGTTGACCTTATTCTTTGGCAAATCTGGAGCAGAACCGTGGCATGGTTCGTACAAA
CCAAATGCGGTGTTCTTGTCTGGCAAAGAGGCCAAGGACGCAGATGGCAACAAACCCAAGGAACCTGGGA
TAACGGAGGCTTCATCGGAGATGATATCACCAAACATGTTGCTGGTGATTATAATACCATTTAGGTGGGT
TGGGTTCTTAACTAGGATCATGGCGGCAGAATCAATCAATTGATGTTGAACCTTCAATGTAGGGAATTCG
TTCTTGATGGTTTCCTCCACAGTTTTTCTCCATAATCTTGAAGAGGCCAAAACATTAGCTTTATCCAAGG
ACCAAATAGGCAATGGTGGCTCATGTTGTAGGGCCATGAAAGCGGCCATTCTTGTGATTCTTTGCACTTC
TGGAACGGTG
